Addgene plasmid #134177: pKM136
Purpose: Bacterial expression of his-CENP-C 700-943
Depositing lab: Iain Cheeseman. Depositing organization: Whitehead Institute for Biomedical Research. Publication: Polo-like kinase 1 licenses CENP-A deposition at centromeres. McKinley KL, Cheeseman IM. Cell. 2014 Jul 17;158(2):397-411. doi: 10.1016/j.cell.2014.06.016. PubMed 25036634.
Backbone
  Vector backbone: pET3aTr
  Backbone manufacturer: Song Tan (Addgene plasmid # 64008)
  Vector type: Bacterial Expression
  Selectable markers: Blasticidin
Growth in bacteria
  Bacterial resistance: Ampicillin, 100 μg/mL
  Growth temperature: 37°C
  Growth strain: DH5alpha
  Copy number: High Copy
Gene/Insert
  Gene/Insert name: his-CENP-C 700-943
  Species: H. sapiens (human)
  Mutation: aa 700-943
  Entrez Gene: CENPC (a.k.a. CENP-C, CENPC1, MIF2, hcp-4)
  Cloning method: Restriction Enzyme; 5′ cloning site NDE1 (unknown if destroyed); 3′ cloning site BamHI (unknown if destroyed)
Terms and licenses: Academic/Nonprofit Terms; Industry Terms: Not Available to Industry
How to cite: pKM136 was a gift from Iain Cheeseman (Addgene plasmid # 134177 ; http://n2t.net/addgene:134177 ; RRID:Addgene_134177)
