[The description below was written by a language model from this plasmid's Addgene catalogue record and pLannotate feature annotations shown in this document.]
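Description:
pKM136 is a bacterial expression plasmid built on the pET3aTr backbone, a pBR322-derived T7 expression vector, and it produces a His-tagged C-terminal fragment of human CENP-C (residues 700–943) in E. coli. The annotated 5.5 kb sequence shows a ColE1/pMB1-type origin together with the bom mobilisation region and the rop gene. Selection is by ampicillin, through a β-lactamase gene under its own promoter. Interrupted remnants of the pBR322 tetracycline resistance gene and its promoter flank the expression cassette and are not functional markers. The catalogue also lists blasticidin as a selectable marker, but no blasticidin resistance gene appears in the feature table, so this entry is probably erroneous.

The expression cassette is driven by the T7 promoter followed by the phage T7 gene 10 ribosome binding site, so transcription depends on a host strain that supplies T7 RNA polymerase. The open reading frame begins with a short N-terminal leader that was annotated as a fragment of a composite His-containing tag, consistent with the 6xHis tag named in the record. This is followed by the T7 gene 10 leader peptide and an Xpress epitope that includes an enterokinase cleavage site. The CENP-C fragment comes next; according to the record it was cloned between NdeI and BamHI sites. The T7 terminator ends the cassette, and the short gene 10-derived match just before it is most likely residual vector sequence rather than part of the protein.

CENP-C is a constitutive inner kinetochore protein that associates with CENP-A nucleosomes. The plasmid is intended for making recombinant His-CENP-C 700–943, which can be purified by metal affinity. It was deposited in connection with work on the control of CENP-A deposition at centromeres.
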