Features (pLannotate 1.2.2; 17 found; start..end, strand, type, name):
     65..83      +  promoter       T7 promoter: promoter for bacteriophage T7 RNA polymerase
    157..179     +  RBS            RBS: efficient ribosome binding site from bacteriophage T7 gene 10 (Olins and Rangwala, 1989)
    199..219     +  CDS            capTEV™ (fragment): composite tag for in vivo biotinylation, TEV protease cleavage, and 6xHis tagging
    220..252     +  CDS            T7 tag (gene 10 leader): leader peptide from bacteriophage T7 gene 10 promotes efficient translation in E. coli
    256..279     +  CDS            Xpress™ tag: Xpress™ epitope tag, including an enterokinase recognition and cleavage site
    310..1041    +  CDS            CENPC (fragment): CENPC_HUMAN - Also known as CENPC1, ICEN7. Experimental evidence at protein level: Swiss-Prot protein existence level 1. Component of the CENPA-NAC (nucleosome-associated) complex, a complex that plays a central role in assembly of kinetochore proteins, mitotic progression and chromosome segregation. The CENPA-NAC complex recruits the CENPA-CAD (nucleosome distal) complex and may be involved in incorporation of newly synthesized CENPA into centromeres. CENPC recruits DNA methylation and DNMT3B to both centromeric and pericentromeric satellite repeats and regulates the histone code in these reg
   1088..1137    +  CDS            SET1 (fragment): solubility-enhancement tag derived from T7 phage gene 10B
   1145..1192    +  terminator     T7 terminator: transcription terminator for bacteriophage T7 RNA polymerase
   1218..1510    -  CDS            TcR (fragment): tetracycline efflux protein; tet; confers resistance to tetracycline
   1558..1586    -  promoter       tet promoter: E. coli promoter for tetracycline efflux protein gene
   1699..1803    +  promoter       AmpR promoter: bla
   1804..2664    +  CDS            AmpR: β-lactamase; bla; confers resistance to ampicillin, carbenicillin, and related antibiotics
   2835..3423    +  rep_origin     ori: high-copy-number ColE1/pMB1/pBR322/pUC origin of replication
   3609..3748    -  misc_feature   bom: basis of mobility region from pBR322
   3850..4041    -  CDS            rop: Rop protein, which maintains plasmids at low copy number; rop
   4058..4438    +  CDS            YPB1_ECOLX: Protein predicted: Swiss-Prot protein existence level 4. From Escherichia coli.
   4680..43      -  CDS            TcR (fragment) (across the origin): tetracycline efflux protein; tet; confers resistance to tetracycline
>Addgene plasmid #134177 | pKM136 | addgene full sequence | sequence record 271807 | Addgene NGS Result
GGCGCCGGTGATGCCGGCCACGATGCGTCCGGCGTAGAGGATCGAGATCTCGATCCCGCGAAATTAATAC
GACTCACTATAGGGAGACCACAACGGTTTCCCTCTAGTGCCGGCTCCGGAGAGCTCCAATTGGAATTCGC
TAGCTCTAGAAATAATTTTGTTTAACTTTAAGAAGGAGATATACGTATGCGGGGTTCTCATCATCATCAT
CATCATGGTATGGCTAGCATGACTGGTGGACAGCAAATGGGTCGGGATCTGTACGACGATGACGATAAGC
TGGAAGTTCTGTTCCAGGGGCCCCATATGGATGTGGACGATGAGGAAGTTCACGGTAGTAGCGACGATTC
AAAACAGAGTAAAGTCATCCCTAAAAATCGTATTCACCATAAACTGGTGCTGCCGAGTAATACTCCGAAC
GTTCGTCGTACAAAACGTACACGCCTGAAACCTCTGGAATATTGGCGTGGTGAACGTATCGACTACCAGG
GTCGTCCATCTGGTGGTTTTGTAATCAGCGGTGTGCTGAGTCCTGATACGATTAGCAGCAAACGTAAAGC
CAAAGAGAACATCGGCAAAGTCAACAAAAAATCCAACAAAAAACGCATCTGCCTGGATAACGATGAGCGT
AAAACGAATCTGATGGTGAATCTGGGTATTCCTCTGGGAGATCCTCTGCAGCCTACCCGTGTAAAAGATC
CTGAGACACGTGAGATTATCCTGATGGACCTGGTTCGTCCTCAAGACACCTATCAGTTTTTCGTCAAACA
CGGCGAGCTGAAAGTCTATAAAACCCTGGACACCCCGTTCTTTAGTACCGGCAAACTGATTCTGGGTCCT
CAGGAGGAAAAAGGCAAACAGCACGTGGGTCAAGACATCCTGGTCTTTTATGTGAATTTTGGGGACCTGC
TGTGTACTCTGCATGAAACCCCGTATATTCTGTCTACCGGTGACAGCTTCTATGTGCCGTCTGGAAACTA
TTATAACATCAAAAACCTGCGCAACGAAGAAAGTGTTCTGCTGTTCACACAGATCAAACGCTGAGGATCC
AGATCTAAGCTTGGTACCACGCGTGCGCGCTGATCCGGCTGCTAACAAAGCCCGAAAGGAAGCTGAGTTG
GCTGCTGCCACCGCTGAGCAATAACTAGCATAACCCCTTGGGGCCTCTAAACGGGTCTTGAGGGGTTTTT
TGCTGAAAGGAGGAACTATATCCGGATATCCACAGGACGGGTGTGGTCGCCATGATCGCGTAGTCGATAG
TGGCTCCAAGTAGCGAAGCGAGCAGGACTGGGCGGCGGCCAAAGCGGTCGGACAGTGCTCCGAGAACGGG
TGCGCATAGAAATTGCATCAACGCATATAGCGCTAGCAGCACGCCATAGTGACTGGCGATGCTGTCGGAA
TGGACGATATCCCGCAAGAGGCCCGGCAGTACCGGCATAACCAAGCCTATGCCTACAGCATCCAGGGTGA
CGGTGCCGAGGATGACGATGAGCGCATTGTTAGATTTCATACACGGTGCCTGACTGCGTTAGCAATTTAA
CTGTGATAAACTACCGCATTAAAGCTTATCGATGATAAGCTGTCAAACATGAGAATTCTTGAAGACGAAA
GGGCCTCGTGATACGCCTATTTTTATAGGTTAATGTCATGATAATAATGGTTTCTTAGACGTCAGGTGGC
ACTTTTCGGGGAAATGTGCGCGGAACCCCTATTTGTTTATTTTTCTAAATACATTCAAATATGTATCCGC
TCATGAGACAATAACCCTGATAAATGCTTCAATAATATTGAAAAAGGAAGAGTATGAGTATTCAACATTT
CCGTGTCGCCCTTATTCCCTTTTTTGCGGCATTTTGCCTTCCTGTTTTTGCTCACCCAGAAACGCTGGTG
AAAGTAAAAGATGCTGAAGATCAGTTGGGTGCACGAGTGGGTTACATCGAACTGGATCTCAACAGCGGTA
AGATCCTTGAGAGTTTTCGCCCCGAAGAACGTTTTCCAATGATGAGCACTTTTAAAGTTCTGCTATGTGG
CGCGGTATTATCCCGTGTTGACGCCGGGCAAGAGCAACTCGGTCGCCGCATACACTATTCTCAGAATGAC
TTGGTTGAGTACTCACCAGTCACAGAAAAGCATCTTACGGATGGCATGACAGTAAGAGAATTATGCAGTG
CTGCCATAACCATGAGTGATAACACTGCGGCCAACTTACTTCTGACAACGATCGGAGGACCGAAGGAGCT
AACCGCTTTTTTGCACAACATGGGGGATCATGTAACTCGCCTTGATCGTTGGGAACCGGAGCTGAATGAA
GCCATACCAAACGACGAGCGTGACACCACGATGCCTGCAGCAATGGCAACAACGTTGCGCAAACTATTAA
CTGGCGAACTACTTACTCTAGCTTCCCGGCAACAATTAATAGACTGGATGGAGGCGGATAAAGTTGCAGG
ACCACTTCTGCGCTCGGCCCTTCCGGCTGGCTGGTTTATTGCTGATAAATCTGGAGCCGGTGAGCGTGGG
TCTCGCGGTATCATTGCAGCACTGGGGCCAGATGGTAAGCCCTCCCGTATCGTAGTTATCTACACGACGG
GGAGTCAGGCAACTATGGATGAACGAAATAGACAGATCGCTGAGATAGGTGCCTCACTGATTAAGCATTG
GTAACTGTCAGACCAAGTTTACTCATATATACTTTAGATTGATTTAAAACTTCATTTTTAATTTAAAAGG
ATCTAGGTGAAGATCCTTTTTGATAATCTCATGACCAAAATCCCTTAACGTGAGTTTTCGTTCCACTGAG
CGTCAGACCCCGTAGAAAAGATCAAAGGATCTTCTTGAGATCCTTTTTTTCTGCGCGTAATCTGCTGCTT
GCAAACAAAAAAACCACCGCTACCAGCGGTGGTTTGTTTGCCGGATCAAGAGCTACCAACTCTTTTTCCG
AAGGTAACTGGCTTCAGCAGAGCGCAGATACCAAATACTGTCCTTCTAGTGTAGCCGTAGTTAGGCCACC
ACTTCAAGAACTCTGTAGCACCGCCTACATACCTCGCTCTGCTAATCCTGTTACCAGTGGCTGCTGCCAG
TGGCGATAAGTCGTGTCTTACCGGGTTGGACTCAAGACGATAGTTACCGGATAAGGCGCAGCGGTCGGGC
TGAACGGGGGGTTCGTGCACACAGCCCAGCTTGGAGCGAACGACCTACACCGAACTGAGATACCTACAGC
GTGAGCTATGAGAAAGCGCCACGCTTCCCGAAGGGAGAAAGGCGGACAGGTATCCGGTAAGCGGCAGGGT
CGGAACAGGAGAGCGCACGAGGGAGCTTCCAGGGGGAAACGCCTGGTATCTTTATAGTCCTGTCGGGTTT
CGCCACCTCTGACTTGAGCGTCGATTTTTGTGATGCTCGTCAGGGGGGCGGAGCCTATGGAAAAACGCCA
GCAACGCGGCCTTTTTACGGTTCCTGGCCTTTTGCTGGCCTTTTGCTCACATGTTCTTTCCTGCGTTATC
CCCTGATTCTGTGGATAACCGTATTACCGCCTTTGAGTGAGCTGATACCGCTCGCCGCAGCCGAACGACC
GAGCGCAGCGAGTCAGTGAGCGAGGAAGCGGAAGAGCGCCTGATGCGGTATTTTCTCCTTACGCATCTGT
GCGGTATTTCACACCGCAATGGTGCACTCTCAGTACAATCTGCTCTGATGCCGCATAGTTAAGCCAGTAT
ACACTCCGCTATCGCTACGTGACTGGGTCATGGCTGCGCCCCGACACCCGCCAACACCCGCTGACGCGCC
CTGACGGGCTTGTCTGCTCCCGGCATCCGCTTACAGACAAGCTGTGACCGTCTCCGGGAGCTGCATGTGT
CAGAGGTTTTCACCGTCATCACCGAAACGCGCGAGGCAGCTGCGGTAAAGCTCATCAGCGTGGTCGTGAA
GCGATTCACAGATGTCTGCCTGTTCATCCGCGTCCAGCTCGTTGAGTTTCTCCAGAAGCGTTAATGTCTG
GCTTCTGATAAAGCGGGCCATGTTAAGGGCGGTTTTTTCCTGTTTGGTCACTGATGCCTCCGTGTAAGGG
GGATTTCTGTTCATGGGGGTAATGATACCGATGAAACGAGAGAGGATGCTCACGATACGGGTTACTGATG
ATGAACATGCCCGGTTACTGGAACGTTGTGAGGGTAAACAACTGGCGGTATGGATGCGGCGGGACCAGAG
AAAAATCACTCAGGGTCAATGCCAGCGCTTCGTTAATACAGATGTAGGTGTTCCACAGGGTAGCCAGCAG
CATCCTGCGATGCAGATCCGGAACATAATGGTGCAGGGCGCTGACTTCCGCGTTTCCAGACTTTACGAAA
CACGGAAACCGAAGACCATTCATGTTGTTGCTCAGGTCGCAGACGTTTTGCAGCAGCAGTCGCTTCACGT
TCGCTCGCGTATCGGTGATTCATTCTGCTAACCAGTAAGGCAACCCCGCCAGCCTAGCCGGGTCCTCAAC
GACAGGAGCACGATCATGCGCACCCGTGGCCAGGACCCAACGCTGCCCGAGATGCGCCGCGTGCGGCTGC
TGGAGATGGCGGACGCGATGGATATGTTCTGCCAAGGGTTGGTTTGCGCATTCACAGTTCTCCGCAAGAA
TTGATTGGCTCCAATTCTTGGAGTGGTGAATCCGTTAGCGAGGTGCCGCCGGCTTCCATTCAGGTCGAGG
TGGCCCGGCTCCATGCACCGCGACGCAACGCGGGGAGGCAGACAAGGTATAGGGCGGCGCCTACAATCCA
TGCCAACCCGTTCCATGTGCTCGCCGAGGCGGCATAAATCGCCGTGACGATCAGCGGTCCAATGATCGAA
GTTAGGCTGGTAAGAGCCGCGAGCGATCCTTGAAGCTGTCCCTGATGGTCGTCATCTACCTGCCTGGACA
GCATGGCCTGCAACGCGGGCATCCCGATGCCGCCGGAAGCGAGAAGAATCATAATGGGGAAGGCCATCCA
GCCTCGCGTCGCGAACGCCAGCAAGACGTAGCCCAGCGCGTCGGCCGCCATGCCGGCGATAATGGCCTGC
TTCTCGCCGAAACGTTTGGTGGCGGGACCAGTGACGAAGGCTTGAGCGAGGGCGTGCAAGATTCCGAATA
CCGCAAGCGACAGGCCGATCATCGTCGCGCTCCAGCGAAAGCGGTCCTCGCCGAAAATGACCCAGAGCGC
TGCCGGCACCTGTCCTACGAGTTGCATGATAAAGAAGACAGTCATAAGTGCGGCGACGATAGTCATGCCC
CGCGCCCACCGGAAGGAGCTGACTGGGTTGAAGGCTCTCAAGGGCATCGGTCGACGCTCTCCCTTATGCG
ACTCCTGCATTAGGAAGCAGCCCAGTAGTAGGTTGAGGCCGTTGAGCACCGCCGCCGCAAGGAATGGTGC
ATGCAAGGAGATGGCGCCCAACAGTCCCCCGGCCACGGGGCCTGCCACCATACCCACGCCGAAACAAGCG
CTCATGAGCCCGAAGTGGCGAGCCCGATCTTCCCCATCGGTGATGTCGGCGATATAGGCGCCAGCAACCG
CACCTGT
